Addgene plasmid #172475: CAG-loxP-3xpA-loxP-sfGFP+MmIghe syntron
Purpose: sfGFP with a synthetic intron derived from the mouse Ighe gene
Depositing lab: Mario Capecchi. Depositing organization: University of Utah.
Backbone
  Vector backbone: Custom
  Backbone manufacturer: Hyung-song Nam, Capecchi laboratory
  Vector type: Mammalian Expression, Cre/Lox
Growth in bacteria
  Bacterial resistance: Ampicillin, 100 μg/mL
  Growth temperature: 30°C
  Growth strain: DH10B
  Copy number: High Copy
Gene/Insert
  Gene/Insert name: sfGFP
  Species: Synthetic
Resource information
  A portion of this plasmid was derived from a plasmid made by: CAG promoter is from pCAGGS obtained from BCCM/LMBP. SV40 pA is from Clontech. sfGFP is from Sandia Biotech. WPRE is from Miguel Ramalho-Santos. bGH pA is from Neal Copeland. Backbone is from Stratagene.
Terms and licenses: Academic/Nonprofit Terms; Industry Terms: Not Available to Industry
How to cite: CAG-loxP-3xpA-loxP-sfGFP+MmIghe syntron was a gift from Mario Capecchi (Addgene plasmid # 172475 ; http://n2t.net/addgene:172475 ; RRID:Addgene_172475)
