[The description below was written by a language model from this plasmid's Addgene catalogue record and pLannotate feature annotations shown in this document.]
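Description:
CAG-loxP-3xpA-loxP-sfGFP+MmIghe syntron is a 7,459-nt mammalian expression plasmid of the Cre/lox class, built on a custom backbone whose bacterial portion derives from a Stratagene pBluescript-type vector. It is propagated in E. coli from a high-copy ColE1/pUC origin under ampicillin selection (β-lactamase driven by its own promoter). It also retains backbone remnants such as an f1 phage origin, a T7 promoter, lac promoter/operator elements and lacZα and lacI fragments, none of which contribute to the mammalian payload.

The expression unit is driven by the CAG promoter, annotated here as the CMV immediate-early enhancer, the chicken β-actin promoter and the chimeric β-actin/β-globin intron. Directly downstream lies a lox-stop-lox element made of two loxP sites in the same orientation flanking three tandem SV40 polyadenylation signals. The short large T antigen fragments annotated there are simply part of each SV40 poly(A) repeat. These signals terminate transcripts before the reporter is reached, so expression should stay off until Cre recombinase excises the floxed stop and joins the promoter to the coding sequence.

The reporter is superfolder GFP, which the feature table shows as two fragments separated by a gap of about 60 nt. This gap matches the position of the short synthetic intron ("syntron") derived from the mouse Ighe gene, which must be spliced out to restore the intact open reading frame. A WPRE and a bGH poly(A) signal follow, enhancing transcript processing and expression. The stated purpose is only to provide sfGFP carrying this synthetic intron. The design fits use as a Cre-dependent fluorescent reporter for testing the intron's splicing, but the record does not describe specific applications.
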