Features (pLannotate 1.2.2; 27 found; start..end, strand, type, name):
     24..128     +  promoter       AmpR promoter: bla
    129..989     +  CDS            AmpR: β-lactamase; bla; confers resistance to ampicillin, carbenicillin, and related antibiotics
   1160..1748    +  rep_origin     ori: high-copy-number ColE1/pMB1/pBR322/pUC origin of replication
   1931..2023    +  CDS            lacI (fragment): lac repressor; lacI; The lac repressor binds to the lac operator to inhibit transcription in E. coli. This inhibition can be relieved by adding lactose or isopropyl-β-D-thiogalactopyranoside (IPTG).
   2036..2057    +  protein_bind   CAP binding site: CAP binding activates transcription in the presence of cAMP. E. coli catabolite activator protein
   2072..2102    +  promoter       lac promoter: promoter for the E. coli lac operon
   2110..2126    +  protein_bind   lac operator: The lac repressor binds to the lac operator to inhibit transcription in E. coli. This inhibition can be relieved by adding lactose or isopropyl-β-D-thiogalactopyranoside (IPTG). lac repressor encoded by lacI
   2406..2785    +  enhancer       CMV enhancer: human cytomegalovirus immediate early enhancer
   2787..3064    +  promoter       chicken β-actin promoter: No description available
   3065..4081    +  intron         chimeric intron: chimera between introns from chicken β-actin and rabbit β-globin
   4141..4174    +  protein_bind   loxP: Cre-mediated recombination occurs in the 8-bp core sequence (GCATACAT). Cre recombinase
   4177..4202    +  misc_feature   MCS (fragment): pBluescript multiple cloning site
   4202..4284    +  CDS            large T antigen (fragment): large T antigen from SV40 (simian virus 40)
   4307..4428    +  polyA_signal   SV40 poly(A) signal: SV40 polyadenylation signal
   4435..4517    +  CDS            large T antigen (fragment): large T antigen from SV40 (simian virus 40)
   4540..4661    +  polyA_signal   SV40 poly(A) signal: SV40 polyadenylation signal
   4668..4750    +  CDS            large T antigen (fragment): large T antigen from SV40 (simian virus 40)
   4773..4894    +  polyA_signal   SV40 poly(A) signal: SV40 polyadenylation signal
   4917..4950    +  protein_bind   loxP: Cre-mediated recombination occurs in the 8-bp core sequence (GCATACAT). Cre recombinase
   4960..5241    +  CDS            Superfolder GFP (fragment): Superfolder GFP is a basic (constitutively fluorescent) green fluorescent protein published in 2005, derived from Aequorea victoria. It is reported to be a very rapidly-maturing weak dimer.
   5303..5755    +  CDS            Superfolder GFP (fragment): Superfolder GFP is a basic (constitutively fluorescent) green fluorescent protein published in 2005, derived from Aequorea victoria. It is reported to be a very rapidly-maturing weak dimer.
   5767..6351    +  misc_feature   WPRE: woodchuck hepatitis virus posttranscriptional regulatory element
   6396..6620    +  polyA_signal   bGH poly(A) signal: bovine growth hormone polyadenylation signal
   6624..6645    +  promoter       SV40 promoter (fragment): SV40 enhancer and early promoter
   6818..6836    -  promoter       T7 promoter: promoter for bacteriophage T7 RNA polymerase
   6839..6996    +  CDS            lacZα (fragment): LacZα fragment of β-galactosidase; lacZ fragment
   7028..7456    -  rep_origin     f1 ori (sequence partly withheld): f1 bacteriophage origin of replication; arrow indicates direction of (+) strand synthesis
>Addgene plasmid #172475 | CAG-loxP-3xpA-loxP-sfGFP+MmIghe syntron | addgene full sequence | sequence record 338910 | Addgene NGS Result
GTGGCACTTTTCGGGGAAATGTGCGCGGAACCCCTATTTGTTTATTTTTCTAAATACATTCAAATATGTA
TCCGCTCATGAGACAATAACCCTGATAAATGCTTCAATAATATTGAAAAAGGAAGAGTATGAGTATTCAA
CATTTCCGTGTCGCCCTTATTCCCTTTTTTGCGGCATTTTGCCTTCCTGTTTTTGCTCACCCAGAAACGC
TGGTGAAAGTAAAAGATGCTGAAGATCAGTTGGGTGCACGAGTGGGTTACATCGAACTGGATCTCAACAG
CGGTAAGATCCTTGAGAGTTTTCGCCCCGAAGAACGTTTTCCAATGATGAGCACTTTTAAAGTTCTGCTA
TGTGGCGCGGTATTATCCCGTATTGACGCCGGGCAAGAGCAACTCGGTCGCCGCATACACTATTCTCAGA
ATGACTTGGTTGAGTACTCACCAGTCACAGAAAAGCATCTTACGGATGGCATGACAGTAAGAGAATTATG
CAGTGCTGCCATAACCATGAGTGATAACACTGCGGCCAACTTACTTCTGACAACGATCGGAGGACCGAAG
GAGCTAACCGCTTTTTTGCACAACATGGGGGATCATGTAACTCGCCTTGATCGTTGGGAACCGGAGCTGA
ATGAAGCCATACCAAACGACGAGCGTGACACCACGATGCCTGTAGCAATGGCAACAACGTTGCGCAAACT
ATTAACTGGCGAACTACTTACTCTAGCTTCCCGGCAACAATTAATAGACTGGATGGAGGCGGATAAAGTT
GCAGGACCACTTCTGCGCTCGGCCCTTCCGGCTGGCTGGTTTATTGCTGATAAATCTGGAGCCGGTGAGC
GTGGGTCTCGCGGTATCATTGCAGCACTGGGGCCAGATGGTAAGCCCTCCCGTATCGTAGTTATCTACAC
GACGGGGAGTCAGGCAACTATGGATGAACGAAATAGACAGATCGCTGAGATAGGTGCCTCACTGATTAAG
CATTGGTAACTGTCAGACCAAGTTTACTCATATATACTTTAGATTGATTTAAAACTTCATTTTTAATTTA
AAAGGATCTAGGTGAAGATCCTTTTTGATAATCTCATGACCAAAATCCCTTAACGTGAGTTTTCGTTCCA
CTGAGCGTCAGACCCCGTAGAAAAGATCAAAGGATCTTCTTGAGATCCTTTTTTTCTGCGCGTAATCTGC
TGCTTGCAAACAAAAAAACCACCGCTACCAGCGGTGGTTTGTTTGCCGGATCAAGAGCTACCAACTCTTT
TTCCGAAGGTAACTGGCTTCAGCAGAGCGCAGATACCAAATACTGTTCTTCTAGTGTAGCCGTAGTTAGG
CCACCACTTCAAGAACTCTGTAGCACCGCCTACATACCTCGCTCTGCTAATCCTGTTACCAGTGGCTGCT
GCCAGTGGCGATAAGTCGTGTCTTACCGGGTTGGACTCAAGACGATAGTTACCGGATAAGGCGCAGCGGT
CGGGCTGAACGGGGGGTTCGTGCACACAGCCCAGCTTGGAGCGAACGACCTACACCGAACTGAGATACCT
ACAGCGTGAGCTATGAGAAAGCGCCACGCTTCCCGAAGGGAGAAAGGCGGACAGGTATCCGGTAAGCGGC
AGGGTCGGAACAGGAGAGCGCACGAGGGAGCTTCCAGGGGGAAACGCCTGGTATCTTTATAGTCCTGTCG
GGTTTCGCCACCTCTGACTTGAGCGTCGATTTTTGTGATGCTCGTCAGGGGGGCGGAGCCTATGGAAAAA
CGCCAGCAACGCGGCCTTTTTACGGTTCCTGGCCTTTTGCTGGCCTTTTGCTCACATGTTCTTTCCTGCG
TTATCCCCTGATTCTGTGGATAACCGTATTACCGCCTTTGAGTGAGCTGATACCGCTCGCCGCAGCCGAA
CGACCGAGCGCAGCGAGTCAGTGAGCGAGGAAGCGGAAGAGCGCCCAATACGCAAACCGCCTCTCCCCGC
GCGTTGGCCGATTCATTAATGCAGCTGGCACGACAGGTTTCCCGACTGGAAAGCGGGCAGTGAGCGCAAC
GCAATTAATGTGAGTTAGCTCACTCATTAGGCACCCCAGGCTTTACACTTTATGCTTCCGGCTCGTATGT
TGTGTGGAATTGTGAGCGGATAACAATTTCACACAGGAAACAGCTATGACCATGATTACGCCAAGCGCGC
AATTAAGTTTAAACAAGGGCAGGATGTGTCAAACTGCCAATAGAGAACTACTTACTCTTCAGGCTGAAGC
TGATGGAACAGGTAACAAAGGCAAACACTAATCATGATCAGCAAGATGAAGCAGAAAGGGAACAAGGGGA
TATTAAATGTGTATAGACACGCTAGAGAGATGGCTCAGCAGTTAAGAGAACTAGCTGGTCTTTCAGAGGT
CCTGAGATCAATACCGGTCATGGTCGACATTGATTATTGACTAGTTATTAATAGTAATCAATTACGGGGT
CATTAGTTCATAGCCCATATATGGAGTTCCGCGTTACATAACTTACGGTAAATGGCCCGCCTGGCTGACC
GCCCAACGACCCCCGCCCATTGACGTCAATAATGACGTATGTTCCCATAGTAACGCCAATAGGGACTTTC
CATTGACGTCAATGGGTGGAGTATTTACGGTAAACTGCCCACTTGGCAGTACATCAAGTGTATCATATGC
CAAGTACGCCCCCTATTGACGTCAATGACGGTAAATGGCCCGCCTGGCATTATGCCCAGTACATGACCTT
ATGGGACTTTCCTACTTGGCAGTACATCTACGTATTAGTCATCGCTATTACCATGGTCGAGGTGAGCCCC
ACGTTCTGCTTCACTCTCCCCATCTCCCCCCCCTCCCCACCCCCAATTTTGTATTTATTTATTTTTTAAT
TATTTTGTGCAGCGATGGGGGCGGGGGGGGGGGGGGGGCGCGCGCCRGGSGGGGSGGGGSGGGGCGRGGG
GSGGGGSGGGGCGAGGCGGAGAGGTGCGGCGGCAGCCAATCAGAGCGGCGCGCTCCGAAAGTTTCCTTTT
ATGGCGAGGCGGCGGCGGCGGCGGCCCTATAAAAAGCGAAGCGCGCGGCGGGCGGGAGTCGCTGCGCGCT
GCCTTCGCCCCGTGCCCCGCTCCGCCGCCGCCTCGCGCCGCCCGCCCCGGCTCTGACTGACCGCGTTACT
CCCACAGGTGAGCGGGCGGGACGGCCCTTCTCCTCCGGGCTGTAATTAGCGCTTGGTTTAATGACGGCTT
GTTTCTTTTCTGTGGCTGCGTGAAAGCCTTGAGGGGCTCCGGGAGGGCCCTTTGTGCGGGGGGAGCGGCT
CGGGGGGTGCGTGCGTGTGTGTGTGCGTGGGGAGCGCCGCGTGCGGCTCCGCGCTGCCCGGCGGCTGTGA
GCGCTGCGGGCGCGGCGCGGGGCTTTGTGCGCTCCGCAGTGTGCGCGAGGGGAGCGCGGCCGGGGGCGGT
GCCCCGCGGTGCGGGGGGGGCTGCGAGGGGAACAAAGGCTGCGTGCGGGGTGTGTGCGTGGGGGGGTGAG
CAGGGGGTGTGGGCGCGTCGGTCGGGCTGCAACCCCCCCTGCACCCCCCTCCCCGAGTTGCTGAGCACGG
CCCGGCTTCGGGTGCGGGGCTCCGTACGGGGCGTGGCGCGGGGCTCGCCGTGCCGGGCGGGGGGTGGCGG
CAGGTGGGGGTGCCGGGCGGGGCGGGGCCGCCTCGGGCCGGGGAGGGCTCGGGGGAGGGGCGCGGCGGCC
CCCGGAGCGCCGGCGGCTGTCGAGGCGCGGCGAGCCGCAGCCATTGCCTTTTATGGTAATCGTGCGAGAG
GGCGCAGGGACTTCCTTTGTCCCAAATCTGTGCGGAGCCGAAATCTGGGAGGCGCCGCCGCACCCCCTCT
AGCGGGCGCGGGGCGAAGCGGTGCGGCGCCGGCAGGAAGGAAATGGGCGGGGAGGGCCTTCGTGCGTCGC
CGCGCCGCCGTCCCCTTCTCCCTCTCCAGCCTCGGGGCTGTCCGCGGGGGGACGGCTGCCTTCGGGGGGG
ACGGGGCAGGGCGGGGTTCGGCTTCTGGCGTGTGACCGGCGGCTCTAGAGCCTCTGCTAACCATGTTCAT
GCCTTCTTCTTTTTCCTACAGCTCCTGGGCAACGTGCTGGTTATTGTGCTGTCTCATCATTTTGGCAAAG
AATTGCTAGCATAACTTCGTATAGCATACATTATACGAAGTTATAGCCACCGCGGTGGCGGCCGCTCTAG
AATCATAATCAGCCATACCACATTTGTAGAGGTTTTACTTGCTTTAAAAAACCTCCCACACCTCCCCCTG
AACCTGAAACATAAAATGAATGCAATTGTTGTTGTTAACTTGTTTATTGCAGCTTATAATGGTTACAAAT
AAAGCAATAGCATCACAAATTTCACAAATAAAGCATTTTTTTCACTGCATTCTAGTTGTGGTTTGTCCAA
ACTCATCAATGTATCTTAACTAGAATCATAATCAGCCATACCACATTTGTAGAGGTTTTACTTGCTTTAA
AAAACCTCCCACACCTCCCCCTGAACCTGAAACATAAAATGAATGCAATTGTTGTTGTTAACTTGTTTAT
TGCAGCTTATAATGGTTACAAATAAAGCAATAGCATCACAAATTTCACAAATAAAGCATTTTTTTCACTG
CATTCTAGTTGTGGTTTGTCCAAACTCATCAATGTATCTTAACTAGAATCATAATCAGCCATACCACATT
TGTAGAGGTTTTACTTGCTTTAAAAAACCTCCCACACCTCCCCCTGAACCTGAAACATAAAATGAATGCA
ATTGTTGTTGTTAACTTGTTTATTGCAGCTTATAATGGTTACAAATAAAGCAATAGCATCACAAATTTCA
CAAATAAAGCATTTTTTTCACTGCATTCTAGTTGTGGTTTGTCCAAACTCATCAATGTATCTTAACTAGT
GGATCTCATGCCTAGGATAACTTCGTATAGCATACATTATACGAAGTTATAGGCGCGCCATGAGCAAAGG
AGAAGAACTTTTCACTGGAGTTGTCCCAATTCTTGTTGAATTAGATGGTGATGTTAATGGGCACAAATTT
TCTGTCCGTGGAGAGGGAGAGGGAGATGCTACAAACGGAAAACTCACCCTTAAATTTATTTGCACTACTG
GAAAACTACCTGTTCCGTGGCCAACACTTGTCACTACTCTGACCTATGGTGTTCAATGCTTTTCCCGTTA
TCCGGATCACATGAAACGGCATGACTTTTTCAAGAGTGCCATGCCCGAAGGTTATGTACAGGTAAGTCTA
CACTCGCCTGATGTCCAGACCTCAGAGTCCTGAGGGAAAGGCAGGCTCTCACACAGCCCTTCCTCCCCTT
CAGGAACGCACTATATCTTTCAAAGATGACGGGACCTACAAGACGCGTGCTGAAGTCAAGTTTGAAGGTG
ATACCCTTGTTAATCGTATCGAGTTAAAGGGTATTGATTTTAAAGAAGATGGAAACATTCTTGGACACAA
ACTCGAGTACAACTTTAACTCACACAATGTATACATCACGGCAGACAAACAAAAGAATGGAATCAAAGCT
AACTTCAAAATTCGCCACAACGTTGAAGATGGTTCCGTTCAACTAGCAGACCATTATCAACAAAATACTC
CAATTGGCGATGGCCCTGTCCTTTTACCAGACAACCATTACCTGTCGACACAATCTGTCCTTTCGAAAGA
TCCCAACGAAAAGCGTGACCACATGGTCCTTCTTGAGTTTGTAACTGCTGCTGGGATTACACATGGCATG
GATGAGCTCTACAAATGATTAATTAAAACCTCTGGATTACAAAATTTGTGAAAGATTGACTGGTATTCTT
AACTATGTTGCTCCTTTTACGCTATGTGGATACGCTGCTTTAATGCCTTTGTATCATGCTATTGCTTCCC
GTATGGCTTTCATTTTCTCCTCCTTGTATAAATCCTGGTTGCTGTCTCTTTATGAGGAGTTGTGGCCCGT
TGTCAGGCAACGTGGCGTGGTGTGCACTGTGTTTGCTGACGCAACCCCCACTGGTTGGGGCATTGCCACC
ACCTGTCAGCTCCTTTCCGGGACTTTCGCTTTCCCCCTCCCTATTGCCACGGCGGAACTCATCGCCGCCT
GCCTTGCCCGCTGCTGGACAGGGGCTCGGCTGTTGGGCACTGACAATTCCGTGGTGTTGTCGGGGAAATC
ATCGTCCTTTCCTTGGCTGCTCGCCTGTGTTGCCACCTGGATTCTGCGCGGGACGTCCTTCTGCTACGTC
CCTTCGGCCCTCAATCCAGCGGACCTTCCTTCCCGCGGCCTGCTGCCGGCTCTGCGGCCTCTTCCGCGTC
TTCGCCTTCGCCCTCAGACGAGTCGGATCTCCCTTTGGGCCGCCTCCCCGCAGGATCCACTAGAGCGGCC
GCCTAGAGCTCGCTATCAGCCTCGACTGTGCCTTCTAGTTGCCAGCCATCTGTTGTTTGCCCCTCCCCCG
TGCCTTCCTTGACCCTGGAAGGTGCCACTCCCACTGTCCTTTCCTAATAAAATGAGGAAATTGCATCGCA
TTGTCTGAGTAGGTGTCATTCTATTCTGGGGGGTGGGGTGGGGCAGGACAGCAAGGGGGAGGATTGGGAA
GACAATAGCAGGCATGCTGGGGATGCGGTGGGCTCTATGGCTTCTGAGGCGGAAAGAACCAGCTGGGGCT
CGACTAGAGCTTGCGGAACCCTTAAGCTTGTCATTCGAATTTAGACACCCACATGGTGGCTCATGACCAT
CTATCTATAAATGGATCTGATTTTCATGTCTGGCAGTGTACAGAAGCTAACTGAAGAAAGGTGGAAGACC
CACAAGAGTTCAAGGTACCCAATTCGCCCTATAGTGAGTCGTATTACAATTCACTGGCCGTCGTTTTACA
ACGTCGTGACTGGGAAAACCCTGGCGTTACCCAACTTAATCGCCTTGCAGCACATCCCCCTTTCGCCAGC
TGGCGTAATAGCGAAGAGGCCCGCACCGATCGCCCTTCCCAACAGTTGCGCAGCCTGAATGGCGAATGGC
AAATTGTAAGCGTTAATATTTTGTTAAAATTCGCGTTAAATTTTTGTTAAATCAGCTCATTTTTTAACCA
ATAGGCCGAAATCGGCAAAATCCCTTATAAATCAAAAGAATAGACCGAGATAGGGT
[37 nt withheld, positions 7127-7163]
AAAGAACGTGGACTCCAACGTCAAAGG
[49 nt withheld, positions 7191-7239]
T
[91 nt withheld, positions 7241-7331]
G
[124 nt withheld, positions 7333-7456]
CAG
